Addgene plasmid #177598: pEcTrpRSH6
Purpose: Expresses His tagged TrpRS in Escherichia coli cells
Depositing lab: Kambiz Hamadani. Depositing organization: California State University, San Marcos.
Backbone
  Vector backbone: pJL-H6
  Vector type: Bacterial Expression
Growth in bacteria
  Bacterial resistance: Ampicillin, 100 μg/mL
  Growth temperature: 37°C
  Growth strain: DH5alpha
  Copy number: High Copy
Gene/Insert
  Gene/Insert name: Tryptophan tRNA Synthetase
  Species: Escherichia coli
  Entrez Gene: trpS (a.k.a. b3384, ECK3371, JW3347)
  Tag / fusion protein: Hexahistidine (C terminal on backbone)
  Cloning method: Ligation Independent Cloning
Terms and licenses: Academic/Nonprofit Terms; Industry Terms: Not Available to Industry
How to cite: pEcTrpRSH6 was a gift from Kambiz Hamadani (Addgene plasmid # 177598 ; http://n2t.net/addgene:177598 ; RRID:Addgene_177598)
