[The description below was written by a language model from this plasmid's Addgene catalogue record and pLannotate feature annotations shown in this document.]
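Description:
pEcTrpRSH6 is a 6,359 bp bacterial expression plasmid built on the pJL-H6 backbone for producing hexahistidine-tagged tryptophanyl-tRNA synthetase (TrpRS, the trpS gene product) in Escherichia coli. The feature table shows a pET-like architecture. The plasmid replicates from a ColE1/pMB1-type origin and also carries the pBR322 bom region and the rop gene. The catalogue lists it as high copy, although rop is normally associated with reduced copy number. Selection is by ampicillin through the bla β-lactamase gene under its own promoter. An f1 phage origin is also present, which in principle allows single-stranded DNA production. Two short tetracycline-resistance fragments are non-functional remnants of the pBR322 lineage.

The expression cassette consists of a T7 promoter followed directly by a lac operator, the strong T7 gene 10 ribosome binding site, the full-length E. coli K-12 trpS coding sequence, and a T7 terminator. The plasmid also carries lacI with its native promoter, so the lac repressor keeps the cassette silent until IPTG or lactose is added. Transcription needs a host that supplies T7 RNA polymerase. According to the catalogue, the insert was introduced by ligation-independent cloning and is fused to a C-terminal hexahistidine tag supplied by the backbone. The annotation software did not call the tag as a separate feature. Instead it marks a short fragment resembling a T7 gene 10B-derived solubility tag just downstream of trpS, which may simply reflect backbone-derived sequence in that region.

The encoded enzyme charges tRNA(Trp) with tryptophan. The His tag would allow recovery of the overexpressed synthetase by metal-affinity purification, but the record does not state a specific downstream application.
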