Features (pLannotate 1.2.2; 18 found; start..end, strand, type, name):
    932..1009    -  promoter       lacI promoter: lacI
   1017..1296    -  CDS            TcR (fragment): tetracycline efflux protein; tet; confers resistance to tetracycline
   1318..1336    +  promoter       T7 promoter: promoter for bacteriophage T7 RNA polymerase
   1337..1361    +  protein_bind   lac operator: The lac repressor binds to the lac operator to inhibit transcription in E. coli. This inhibition can be relieved by adding lactose or isopropyl-β-D-thiogalactopyranoside (IPTG). lac repressor encoded by lacI
   1376..1398    +  RBS            RBS: efficient ribosome binding site from bacteriophage T7 gene 10 (Olins and Rangwala, 1989)
   1406..2407    +  CDS            trpS: SYW_ECOLI - Experimental evidence at protein level: Swiss-Prot protein existence level 1. Catalyzes the attachment of tryptophan to tRNA(Trp). Amino acylates tRNA(Trp) with both L- and D-tryptophan, although D-tryptophan is a poor substrate (PubMed:10918062). From Escherichia coli (strain K12).
   2435..2484    +  CDS            SET1 (fragment): solubility-enhancement tag derived from T7 phage gene 10B
   2492..2539    +  terminator     T7 terminator: transcription terminator for bacteriophage T7 RNA polymerase
   2576..3004    +  rep_origin     f1 ori (sequence partly withheld): f1 bacteriophage origin of replication; arrow indicates direction of (+) strand synthesis
   3057..3161    +  promoter       AmpR promoter: bla
   3162..4022    +  CDS            AmpR: β-lactamase; bla; confers resistance to ampicillin, carbenicillin, and related antibiotics
   4193..4781    +  rep_origin     ori: high-copy-number ColE1/pMB1/pBR322/pUC origin of replication
   4967..5106    -  misc_feature   bom: basis of mobility region from pBR322
   5208..5399    -  CDS            rop: Rop protein, which maintains plasmids at low copy number; rop
   5416..5796    +  CDS            YPB1_ECOLX: Protein predicted: Swiss-Prot protein existence level 4. From Escherichia coli.
   5868..6159    -  CDS            TcR (fragment): tetracycline efflux protein; tet; confers resistance to tetracycline
   6174..6195    -  protein_bind   CAP binding site: CAP binding activates transcription in the presence of cAMP. E. coli catabolite activator protein
   6208..931     -  CDS            lacI (across the origin): lac repressor; lacI; The lac repressor binds to the lac operator to inhibit transcription in E. coli. This inhibition can be relieved by adding lactose or isopropyl-β-D-thiogalactopyranoside (IPTG).
>Addgene plasmid #177598 | pEcTrpRSH6 | addgene full sequence | sequence record 351508 | Addgene NGS Result
GGCCCTGAGAGAGTTGCAGCAAGCGGTCCACGCTGGTTTGCCCCAGCAGGCGAAAATCCTGTTTGATGGT
GGTTAACGGCGGGATATAACATGAGCTGTCTTCGGTATCGTCGTATCCCACTACCGAGATATCCGCACCA
ACGCGCAGCCCGGACTCGGTAATGGCGCGCATTGCGCCCAGCGCCATCTGATCGTTGGCAACCAGCATCG
CAGTGGGAACGATGCCCTCATTCAGCATTTGCATGGTTTGTTGAAAACCGGACATGGCACTCCAGTCGCC
TTCCCGTTCCGCTATCGGCTGAATTTGATTGCGAGTGAGATATTTATGCCAGCCAGCCAGACGCAGACGC
GCCGAGACAGAACTTAATGGGCCCGCTAACAGCGCGATTTGCTGGTGACCCAATGCGACCAGATGCTCCA
CGCCCAGTCGCGTACCGTCTTCATGGGAGAAAATAATACTGTTGATGGGTGTCTGGTCAGAGACATCAAG
AAATAACGCCGGAACATTAGTGCAGGCAGCTTCCACAGCAATGGCATCCTGGTCATCCAGCGGATAGTTA
ATGATCAGCCCACTGACGCGTTGCGCGAGAAGATTGTGCACCGCCGCTTTACAGGCTTCGACGCCGCTTC
GTTCTACCATCGACACCACCACGCTGGCACCCAGTTGATCGGCGCGAGATTTAATCGCCGCGACAATTTG
CGACGGCGCGTGCAGGGCCAGACTGGAGGTGGCAACGCCAATCAGCAACGACTGTTTGCCCGCCAGTTGT
TGTGCCACGCGGTTGGGAATGTAATTCAGCTCCGCCATCGCCGCTTCCACTTTTTCCCGCGTTTTCGCAG
AAACGTGGCTGGCCTGGTTCACCACGCGGGAAACGGTCTGATAAGAGACACCGGCATACTCTGCGACATC
GTATAACGTTACTGGTTTCACATTCACCACCCTGAATTGACTCTCTTCCGGGCGCTATCATGCCATACCG
CGAAAGGTTTTGCGCCATTCGATGGTGTCCGGGATCTCGACGCTCTCCCTTATGCGACTCCTGCATTAGG
AAGCAGCCCAGTAGTAGGTTGAGGCCGTTGAGCACCGCCGCCGCAAGGAATGGTGCATGCAAGGAGATGG
CGCCCAACAGTCCCCCGGCCACGGGGCCTGCCACCATACCCACGCCGAAACAAGCGCTCATGAGCCCGAA
GTGGCGAGCCCGATCTTCCCCATCGGTGATGTCGGCGATATAGGCGCCAGCAACCGCACCTGTGGCGCCG
GTGATGCCGGCCACGATGCGTCCGGCGTAGAGGATCGAGATCTCGATCCCGCGAAATTAATACGACTCAC
TATAGGGGAATTGTGAGCGGATAACAATTCCCCTCTAGAAATAATTTTGTTTAACTTTAAGAAGGAGATA
TAAGGATGACTAAGCCCATCGTTTTTAGTGGCGCACAGCCCTCAGGTGAATTGACCATTGGTAACTACAT
GGGTGCGCTGCGTCAGTGGGTAAACATGCAGGATGACTACCATTGCATTTACTGTATCGTTGACCAACAC
GCGATCACCGTGCGCCAGGATGCACAGAAGCTGCGTAAAGCGACGCTGGATACGCTGGCCTTGTATCTGG
CTTGTGGTATCGATCCTGAGAAAAGCACCATTTTTGTTCAGTCCCACGTGCCGGAACATGCACAGTTAGG
CTGGGCACTGAACTGCTATACCTACTTCGGCGAACTGAGTCGCATGACGCAGTTTAAAGATAAATCTGCG
CGTTATGCCGAGAACATCAACGCTGGTCTGTTTGACTATCCGGTGCTGATGGCAGCGGACATCCTGCTGT
ATCAAACTAATCTGGTACCGGTGGGTGAAGACCAGAAACAGCACCTCGAACTGAGCCGCGATATTGCCCA
GCGTTTCAACGCGCTGTATGGCGAGATCTTTAAGGTGCCGGAGCCGTTTATTCCGAAATCTGGCGCGCGC
GTAATGTCGCTGCTGGAGCCGACCAAGAAGATGTCCAAGTCTGACGATAATCGCAATAACGTTATCGGCC
TGCTGGAAGATCCGAAATCGGTAGTGAAGAAAATCAAACGTGCGGTCACTGACTCCGACGAGCCGCCGGT
AGTTCGCTACGATGTGCAGAACAAAGCGGGCGTTTCCAACCTGTTGGATATCCTTTCAGCGGTAACGGGC
CAGAGCATCCCAGAACTGGAAAAACAGTTCGAAGGCAAGATGTATGGTCATCTGAAAGGTGAAGTGGCTG
ATGCCGTTTCCGGTATGCTGACTGAATTGCAGGAACGCTATCACCGTTTCCGCAACGATGAAGCCTTCCT
GCAACAGGTGATGAAAGATGGCGCGGAAAAAGCCAGCGCGCACGCTTCCCGTACGCTAAAAGCGGTGTAC
GAAGCGATTGGTTTTGTGGCGAAGCCGCACCATCACCATCATCACTGAGATCCGGCTGCTAACAAAGCCC
GAAAGGAAGCTGAGTTGGCTGCTGCCACCGCTGAGCAATAACTAGCATAACCCCTTGGGGCCTCTAAACG
GGTCTTGAGGGGTTTTTTGCTGAAAGGAGGAACTATATCCGGATTGGCGAATGGG
[124 nt withheld, positions 2576-2699]
C
[91 nt withheld, positions 2701-2791]
A
[49 nt withheld, positions 2793-2841]
CCTTTGACGTTGGAGTCCACGTTCTTT
[37 nt withheld, positions 2869-2905]
ACCCTATCTCGGTCTATTCTTTTGATTTATAAGGGATTTTGCCGATTTCGGCCTATTGGTTAAAAAATGA
GCTGATTTAACAAAAATTTAACGCGAATTTTAACAAAATATTAACGCTTACAATTTAGGTGGCACTTTTC
GGGGAAATGTGCGCGGAACCCCTATTTGTTTATTTTTCTAAATACATTCAAATATGTATCCGCTCATGAG
ACAATAACCCTGATAAATGCTTCAATAATATTGAAAAAGGAAGAGTATGAGTATTCAACATTTCCGTGTC
GCCCTTATTCCCTTTTTTGCGGCATTTTGCCTTCCTGTTTTTGCTCACCCAGAAACGCTGGTGAAAGTAA
AAGATGCTGAAGATCAGTTGGGTGCACGAGTGGGTTACATCGAACTGGATCTCAACAGCGGTAAGATCCT
TGAGAGTTTTCGCCCCGAAGAACGTTTTCCAATGATGAGCACTTTTAAAGTTCTGCTATGTGGCGCGGTA
TTATCCCGTATTGACGCCGGGCAAGAGCAACTCGGTCGCCGCATACACTATTCTCAGAATGACTTGGTTG
AGTACTCACCAGTCACAGAAAAGCATCTTACGGATGGCATGACAGTAAGAGAATTATGCAGTGCTGCCAT
AACCATGAGTGATAACACTGCGGCCAACTTACTTCTGACAACGATCGGAGGACCGAAGGAGCTAACCGCT
TTTTTGCACAACATGGGGGATCATGTAACTCGCCTTGATCGTTGGGAACCGGAGCTGAATGAAGCCATAC
CAAACGACGAGCGTGACACCACGATGCCTGCAGCAATGGCAACAACGTTGCGCAAACTATTAACTGGCGA
ACTACTTACTCTAGCTTCCCGGCAACAATTAATAGACTGGATGGAGGCGGATAAAGTTGCAGGACCACTT
CTGCGCTCGGCCCTTCCGGCTGGCTGGTTTATTGCTGATAAATCTGGAGCCGGTGAGCGTGGGTCTCGCG
GTATCATTGCAGCACTGGGGCCAGATGGTAAGCCCTCCCGTATCGTAGTTATCTACACGACGGGGAGTCA
GGCAACTATGGATGAACGAAATAGACAGATCGCTGAGATAGGTGCCTCACTGATTAAGCATTGGTAACTG
TCAGACCAAGTTTACTCATATATACTTTAGATTGATTTAAAACTTCATTTTTAATTTAAAAGGATCTAGG
TGAAGATCCTTTTTGATAATCTCATGACCAAAATCCCTTAACGTGAGTTTTCGTTCCACTGAGCGTCAGA
CCCCGTAGAAAAGATCAAAGGATCTTCTTGAGATCCTTTTTTTCTGCGCGTAATCTGCTGCTTGCAAACA
AAAAAACCACCGCTACCAGCGGTGGTTTGTTTGCCGGATCAAGAGCTACCAACTCTTTTTCCGAAGGTAA
CTGGCTTCAGCAGAGCGCAGATACCAAATACTGTCCTTCTAGTGTAGCCGTAGTTAGGCCACCACTTCAA
GAACTCTGTAGCACCGCCTACATACCTCGCTCTGCTAATCCTGTTACCAGTGGCTGCTGCCAGTGGCGAT
AAGTCGTGTCTTACCGGGTTGGACTCAAGACGATAGTTACCGGATAAGGCGCAGCGGTCGGGCTGAACGG
GGGGTTCGTGCACACAGCCCAGCTTGGAGCGAACGACCTACACCGAACTGAGATACCTACAGCGTGAGCT
ATGAGAAAGCGCCACGCTTCCCGAAGGGAGAAAGGCGGACAGGTATCCGGTAAGCGGCAGGGTCGGAACA
GGAGAGCGCACGAGGGAGCTTCCAGGGGGAAACGCCTGGTATCTTTATAGTCCTGTCGGGTTTCGCCACC
TCTGACTTGAGCGTCGATTTTTGTGATGCTCGTCAGGGGGGCGGAGCCTATGGAAAAACGCCAGCAACGC
GGCCTTTTTACGGTTCCTGGCCTTTTGCTGGCCTTTTGCTCACATGTTCTTTCCTGCGTTATCCCCTGAT
TCTGTGGATAACCGTATTACCGCCTTTGAGTGAGCTGATACCGCTCGCCGCAGCCGAACGACCGAGCGCA
GCGAGTCAGTGAGCGAGGAAGCGGAAGAGCGCCTGATGCGGTATTTTCTCCTTACGCATCTGTGCGGTAT
TTCACACCGCAATGGTGCACTCTCAGTACAATCTGCTCTGATGCCGCATAGTTAAGCCAGTATACACTCC
GCTATCGCTACGTGACTGGGTCATGGCTGCGCCCCGACACCCGCCAACACCCGCTGACGCGCCCTGACGG
GCTTGTCTGCTCCCGGCATCCGCTTACAGACAAGCTGTGACCGTCTCCGGGAGCTGCATGTGTCAGAGGT
TTTCACCGTCATCACCGAAACGCGCGAGGCAGCTGCGGTAAAGCTCATCAGCGTGGTCGTGAAGCGATTC
ACAGATGTCTGCCTGTTCATCCGCGTCCAGCTCGTTGAGTTTCTCCAGAAGCGTTAATGTCTGGCTTCTG
ATAAAGCGGGCCATGTTAAGGGCGGTTTTTTCCTGTTTGGTCACTGATGCCTCCGTGTAAGGGGGATTTC
TGTTCATGGGGGTAATGATACCGATGAAACGAGAGAGGATGCTCACGATACGGGTTACTGATGATGAACA
TGCCCGGTTACTGGAACGTTGTGAGGGTAAACAACTGGCGGTATGGATGCGGCGGGACCAGAGAAAAATC
ACTCAGGGTCAATGCCAGCGCTTCGTTAATACAGATGTAGGTGTTCCACAGGGTAGCCAGCAGCATCCTG
CGATGCAGATCCGGAACATAATGGTGCAGGGCGCTGACTTCCGCGTTTCCAGACTTTACGAAACACGGAA
ACCGAAGACCATTCATGTTGTTGCTCAGGTCGCAGACGTTTTGCAGCAGCAGTCGCTTCACGTTCGCTCG
CGTATCGGTGATTCATTCTGCTAACCAGTAAGGCAACCCCGCCAGCCTAGCCGGGTCCTCAACGACAGGA
GCACGATCATGCGCACCCGTGGGGCCGCCATGCCGGCGATAATGGCCTGCTTCTCGCCGAAACGTTTGGT
GGCGGGACCAGTGACGAAGGCTTGAGCGAGGGCGTGCAAGATTCCGAATACCGCAAGCGACAGGCCGATC
ATCGTCGCGCTCCAGCGAAAGCGGTCCTCGCCGAAAATGACCCAGAGCGCTGCCGGCACCTGTCCTACGA
GTTGCATGATAAAGAAGACAGTCATAAGTGCGGCGACGATAGTCATGCCCCGCGCCCACCGGAAGGAGCT
GACTGGGTTGAAGGCTCTCAAGGGCATCGGTCGAGATCCCGGTGCCTAATGAGTGAGCTAACTTACATTA
ATTGCGTTGCGCTCACTGCCCGCTTTCCAGTCGGGAAACCTGTCGTGCCAGCTGCATTAATGAATCGGCC
AACGCGCGGGGAGAGGCGGTTTGCGTATTGGGCGCCAGGGTGGTTTTTCTTTTCACCAGTGAGACGGGCA
ACAGCTGATTGCCCTTCACCGCCT
