>Addgene plasmid #177598 | pEcTrpRSH6 | depositor partial sequence | sequence record 344497 | E. coli Tryptophan tRNA Synthetase cDNA insert
ATGACTAAGCCCATCGTTTTTAGTGGCGCACAGCCCTCAGGTGAATTGACCATTGGTAACTACATGGGTG
CGCTGCGTCAGTGGGTAAACATGCAGGATGACTACCATTGCATTTACTGTATCGTTGACCAACACGCGAT
CACCGTGCGCCAGGATGCACAGAAGCTGCGTAAAGCGACGCTGGATACGCTGGCCTTGTATCTGGCTTGT
GGTATCGATCCTGAGAAAAGCACCATTTTTGTTCAGTCCCACGTGCCGGAACATGCACAGTTAGGCTGGG
CACTGAACTGCTATACCTACTTCGGCGAACTGAGTCGCATGACGCAGTTTAAAGATAAATCTGCGCGTTA
TGCCGAGAACATCAACGCTGGTCTGTTTGACTATCCGGTGCTGATGGCAGCGGACATCCTGCTGTATCAA
ACTAATCTGGTACCGGTGGGTGAAGACCAGAAACAGCACCTCGAACTGAGCCGCGATATTGCCCAGCGTT
TCAACGCGCTGTATGGCGAGATCTTTAAGGTGCCGGAGCCGTTTATTCCGAAATCTGGCGCGCGCGTAAT
GTCGCTGCTGGAGCCGACCAAGAAGATGTCCAAGTCTGACGATAATCGCAATAACGTTATCGGCCTGCTG
GAAGATCCGAAATCGGTAGTGAAGAAAATCAAACGTGCGGTCACTGACTCCGACGAGCCGCCGGTAGTTC
GCTACGATGTGCAGAACAAAGCGGGCGTTTCCAACCTGTTGGATATCCTTTCAGCGGTAACGGGCCAGAG
CATCCCAGAACTGGAAAAACAGTTCGAAGGCAAGATGTATGGTCATCTGAAAGGTGAAGTGGCTGATGCC
GTTTCCGGTATGCTGACTGAATTGCAGGAACGCTATCACCGTTTCCGCAACGATGAAGCCTTCCTGCAAC
AGGTGATGAAAGATGGCGCGGAAAAAGCCAGCGCGCACGCTTCCCGTACGCTAAAAGCGGTGTACGAAGC
GATTGGTTTTGTGGCGAAGCCGTAA
